Addgene plasmid #137125: pAAV-Ef1a-sRGECO
Purpose: Viral expression of sRGECO
Depositing lab: Karl Deisseroth & INTRSECT 2.0 Project. Publication: Comprehensive Dual- and Triple-Feature Intersectional Single-Vector Delivery of Diverse Functional Payloads to Cells of Behaving Mammals. Fenno LE, Ramakrishnan C, Kim YS, Evans KE, Lo M, Vesuna S, Inoue M, Cheung KYM, Yuen E, Pichamoorthy N, Hong ASO, Deisseroth K. Neuron. 2020 Jun 20. pii: S0896-6273(20)30432-3. doi: 10.1016/j.neuron.2020.06.003. PubMed 32574559.
Backbone
  Vector backbone: AAV2-EF1a-WPRE
  Backbone size w/o insert (bp): 5300
  Vector type: AAV
Growth in bacteria
  Bacterial resistance: Ampicillin, 100 μg/mL
  Growth temperature: 37°C
  Growth strain: NEB Stable
  Copy number: High Copy
Gene/Insert
  Gene/Insert name: sRGECO
  Species: Synthetic; Prokaryotic
  Insert size (bp): 1300
  Mutation: E217D
  Promoter: EF1a
  Cloning method: Restriction Enzyme; 5′ cloning site BamHI (unknown if destroyed); 3′ cloning site EcoRI (unknown if destroyed)
  Sequencing primers: 5′ TGGAATTTGCCCTTTTTGAG; 3′ GGGCCACAACTCCTCATAAA
Terms and licenses: Academic/Nonprofit Terms; Industry Terms: Not Available to Industry
How to cite: pAAV-Ef1a-sRGECO was a gift from Karl Deisseroth & INTRSECT 2.0 Project (Addgene plasmid # 137125 ; http://n2t.net/addgene:137125 ; RRID:Addgene_137125) For viral preps, please replace (Addgene plasmid # 137125) in the above sentence with: (Addgene viral prep # 137125-AAV8)
