[The description below was written by a language model from this plasmid's Addgene catalogue record and pLannotate feature annotations shown in this document.]
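Description:
pAAV-Ef1a-sRGECO is an adeno-associated virus transfer plasmid built on an AAV2-EF1a-WPRE backbone, intended for packaging into recombinant AAV and delivery to mammalian cells. It is propagated in E. coli as a high-copy plasmid through a ColE1/pUC-type origin and selected with ampicillin via the β-lactamase gene. An f1/M13 phage origin is also present in the backbone. A recombination-deficient growth strain is recorded, which is usual for plasmids carrying repeat-rich ITRs.

Between the two AAV2 inverted terminal repeats, which provide the signals for replication and packaging of the viral genome, lies a single constitutive expression cassette. The human EF-1α promoter, including its intron, drives sRGECO, a synthetic insert of about 1.3 kb recorded as carrying an E217D mutation. The feature annotation shows the architecture of a single-fluorophore calcium sensor. A calmodulin-binding peptide from smooth muscle myosin light chain kinase is followed by a red fluorescent protein domain, which the software matches to the related sensor HyPerRed, and then by a calmodulin domain. In sensors of this design, calcium-dependent binding of calmodulin to the peptide alters the fluorescence of the intervening protein. Downstream, a WPRE enhances transcript stability and expression, and the human growth hormone polyadenylation signal terminates the message.

No recombinase sites are annotated, so expression appears to be unconditional. The stated purpose is viral expression of sRGECO, and the plasmid comes from a project on intersectional single-vector payload delivery. The two sequence records agree closely, but the sequencing-derived one resolves the left ITR only as fragments, whereas the depositor sequence shows it intact. The short small t antigen, bom and rop matches are fragments.
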