Features (pLannotate 1.2.2; 19 found; start..end, strand, type, name):
      1..141     -  repeat_region  AAV2 ITR: inverted terminal repeat of adeno-associated virus serotype 2 inverted
    169..235     +  CDS            small t antigen (fragment): SV40 (simian virus 40) small t antigen
    261..472     +  promoter       EF-1α core promoter: core promoter for human elongation factor EF-1α
    473..581     +  intron         EF-1α intron A (fragment): intron upstream of the start codon of human EF-1α
   1207..1410    +  intron         EF-1α intron A: truncated intron upstream of the start codon of human EF-1α
   1447..1503    +  CDS            calmodulin-binding peptide: calmodulin-binding peptide from avian smooth muscle myosin light chain kinase
   1509..2235    +  CDS            HyPerRed (fragment): red fluorescent genetically encoded indicator for H2O2 ()
   2242..2592    +  CDS            CALMA_ARBPU (fragment): Experimental evidence at protein level: Swiss-Prot protein existence level 1. Calmodulin mediates the control of a large number of enzymes, ion channels and other proteins by Ca(2+). Among the enzymes to be stimulated by the calmodulin-Ca(2+) complex are a number of protein kinases and phosphatases. From Arbacia punctulata (Punctuate sea urchin).
   2684..2710    +  misc_feature   MCS (fragment): pBluescript multiple cloning site
   2710..3298    +  misc_feature   WPRE: woodchuck hepatitis virus posttranscriptional regulatory element
   3330..3806    +  polyA_signal   hGH poly(A) signal: human growth hormone polyadenylation signal
   3846..3986    +  repeat_region  AAV2 ITR: inverted terminal repeat of adeno-associated virus serotype 2 inverted
   3991..4042    -  misc_feature   bom (fragment): basis of mobility region from pBR322
   4061..4441    +  rep_origin     M13 ori (sequence partly withheld): M13 bacteriophage origin of replication; arrow indicates direction of (+) strand synthesis
   4517..4566    -  misc_feature   bom (fragment): basis of mobility region from pBR322
   4668..4703    -  CDS            rop (fragment): Rop protein, which maintains plasmids at low copy number; rop
   4798..4902    +  promoter       AmpR promoter: bla
   4903..5763    +  CDS            AmpR: β-lactamase; bla; confers resistance to ampicillin, carbenicillin, and related antibiotics
   5934..6522    +  rep_origin     ori: high-copy-number ColE1/pMB1/pBR322/pUC origin of replication
>Addgene plasmid #137125 | pAAV-Ef1a-sRGECO | depositor full sequence | sequence record 265091 | pAAV-Ef1a-sRGECO sequence 6583 bps
CCTGCAGGCAGCTGCGCGCTCGCTCGCTCACTGAGGCCGCCCGGGCAAAGCCCGGGCGTCGGGCGACCTT
TGGTCGCCCGGCCTCAGTGAGCGAGCGAGCGCGCAGAGAGGGAGTGGCCAACTCCATCACTAGGGGTTCC
TGCGGCCGCACGCGTAAGCTTTGCAAAGATGGATAAAGTTTTAAACAGAGAGGAATCTTTGCAGCTAATG
GACCTTCTAGGTCTTGAAAGGAGTGGGAATTGGCTCCGGTGCCCGTCAGTGGGCAGAGCGCACATCGCCC
ACAGTCCCCGAGAAGTTGGGGGGAGGGGTCGGCAATTGAACCGGTGCCTAGAGAAGGTGGCGCGGGGTAA
ACTGGGAAAGTGATGTCGTGTACTGGCTCCGCCTTTTTCCCGAGGGTGGGGGAGAACCGTATATAAGTGC
AGTAGTCGCCGTGAACGTTCTTTTTCGCAACGGGTTTGCCGCCAGAACACAGGTAAGTGCCGTGTGTGGT
TCCCGCGGGCCTGGCCTCTTTACGGGTTATGGCCCTTGCGTGCCTTGAATTACTTCCACTGGCTGCAGTA
CGTGATTCTTGATCCCGAGCTTCGGGTTGGAAGTGGGTGGGAGAGTTCGAGGCCTTGCGCTTAAGGAGCC
CCTTCGCCTCGTGCTTGAGTTGAGGCCTGGCCTGGGCGCTGGGGCCGCCGCGTGCGAATCTGGTGGCACC
TTCGCGCCTGTCTCGCTGCTTTCGATAAGTCTCTAGCCATTTAAAATTTTTGATGACCTGCTGCGACGCT
TTTTTTCTGGCAAGATAGTCTTGTAAATGCGGGCCAAGATCTGCACACTGGTATTTCGGTTTTTGGGGCC
GCGGGCGGCGACGGGGCCCGTGCGTCCCAGCGCACATGTTCGGCGAGGCGGGGCCTGCGAGCGCGGCCAC
CGAGAATCGGACGGGGGTAGTCTCAAGCTGGCCGGCCTGCTCTGGTGCCTGGCCTCGCGCCGCCGTGTAT
CGCCCCGCCCTGGGCGGCAAGGCTGGCCCGGTCGGCACCAGTTGCGTGAGCGGAAAGATGGCCGCTTCCC
GGCCCTGCTGCAGGGAGCTCAAAATGGAGGACGCGGCGCTCGGGAGAGCGGGCGGGTGAGTCACCCACAC
AAAGGAAAAGGGCCTTTCCGTCCTCAGCCGTCGCTTCATGTGACTCCACGGAGTACCGGGCGCCGTCCAG
GCACCTCGATTAGTTCTCGAGCTTTTGGAGTACGTCGTCTTTAGGTTGGGGGGAGGGGTTTTATGCGATG
GAGTTTCCCCACACTGAGTGGGTGGAGACTGAAGTTAGGCCAGCTTGGCACTTGATGTAATTCTCCTTGG
AATTTGCCCTTTTTGAGTTTGGATCTTGGTTCATTCTCAAGCCTCAGACAGTGGTTCAAAGTTTTTTTCT
TCCATTTCAGGTGTCGTGAGGATCCGCCACCATGGTGGACTCATCACGTCGTAAGTGGAATAAGGCAGGT
CACGCAGTCAGAGCTATAGGTCGGCTGAGCTCACCCGTGGTTTCCGAGCGGATGTACCCCGAGGACGGCG
CCCTGAAGAGCGAGATCAAGAAGGGGCTGAGGCTGAAGGACGGCGGCCACTACGCCGCCGAGGTCAAGAC
CACCTACAAGGCCAAGAAGCCCGTGCAGCTGCCCGGCGCCTACATCGTGGACATCAAGTTGGACATCGTG
TCCCACAACGAGGACTACACCATCGTGGAACAGTGCGAACGCGCCGAGGGCCGCCACTCCACCGGCGGCA
TGGACGAGCTGTACAAGGGAGGTACAGGCGGGAGTCTGGTGAGCAAGGGCGAGGAGGATAACATGGCCAT
CATCAAGGAGTTCATGCGCTTCAAGGTGCACATGGAGGGCTCCGTGAACGGCCACGAGTTCGAGATCGAG
GGCGAGGGCGAGGGCCGCCCCTACGAGGCCTTTCAGACCGCTAAGCTGAAGGTGACCAAGGGTGGCCCCC
TGCCCTTCGCCTGGGACATCCTGTCCCCTCAGTTCATGTACGGCTCCAAGGCCTACATTAAGCACCCAGC
CGACATCCCCGACTACTTCAAGCTGTCCTTCCCCGAGGGCTTCAGGTGGGACCGCGTGATGAACTTCGAG
GACGGCGGCATTATTCACGTGAACCAGGACTCCTCCCTGCAGGACGGCGTATTCATCTACAAGGTGAAGC
TGCGCGGCACCAACTTCCCCCCCGACGGCCCCGTAATGCAGAAGAAGACCATGGGCTGGGAGGCTACGCG
TGACGACCTGACTGAAGAGCAGATCGCAGAATTTAAAGAGGCTTTCTCCCTATTTGACAAGGACGGGGAT
GGGACGATAACAACCAAGGAGCTTGGGACGGTGTTCCGATCGCTGGGGCAGAACCCCACAGAAGCAGAGC
TGCAGGACATGATCAATGAAGTAGATGCCGACGGTGACGGCACATTCGACTTCCCTGAGTTCCTGACGAT
GATGGCAAGAAAAATGAATGACACAGACAGTGAAGAGGAAATTCGCGAAGCGTTCCGCGTGTTTGATAAG
GACGGCAATGGCTACATCGGCGCAGCAGAGCTTCGCCACGTGATGACAGACCTTGGAGAGAAGTTAACAG
ATGAGGAGGTTGATGAAATGATCAGGGTAGCAGACATCGATGGGGATGGTCAGGTAAACTACGAAGAGTT
TGTACAAATGATGACAGCGAAGTAGGAATTCGATATCAAGCTTATCGATAATCAACCTCTGGATTACAAA
ATTTGTGAAAGATTGACTGGTATTCTTAACTATGTTGCTCCTTTTACGCTATGTGGATACGCTGCTTTAA
TGCCTTTGTATCATGCTATTGCTTCCCGTATGGCTTTCATTTTCTCCTCCTTGTATAAATCCTGGTTGCT
GTCTCTTTATGAGGAGTTGTGGCCCGTTGTCAGGCAACGTGGCGTGGTGTGCACTGTGTTTGCTGACGCA
ACCCCCACTGGTTGGGGCATTGCCACCACCTGTCAGCTCCTTTCCGGGACTTTCGCTTTCCCCCTCCCTA
TTGCCACGGCGGAACTCATCGCCGCCTGCCTTGCCCGCTGCTGGACAGGGGCTCGGCTGTTGGGCACTGA
CAATTCCGTGGTGTTGTCGGGGAAATCATCGTCCTTTCCTTGGCTGCTCGCCTATGTTGCCACCTGGATT
CTGCGCGGGACGTCCTTCTGCTACGTCCCTTCGGCCCTCAATCCAGCGGACCTTCCTTCCCGCGGCCTGC
TGCCGGCTCTGCGGCCTCTTCCGCGTCTTCGCCTTCGCCCTCAGACGAGTCGGATCTCCCTTTGGGCCGC
CTCCCCGCATCGATACCGAGCGCTGCTCGAGAGATCTACGGGTGGCATCCCTGTGACCCCTCCCCAGTGC
CTCTCCTGGCCCTGGAAGTTGCCACTCCAGTGCCCACCAGCCTTGTCCTAATAAAATTAAGTTGCATCAT
TTTGTCTGACTAGGTGTCCTTCTATAATATTATGGGGTGGAGGGGGGTGGTATGGAGCAAGGGGCAAGTT
GGGAAGACAACCTGTAGGGCCTGCGGGGTCTATTGGGAACCAAGCTGGAGTGCAGTGGCACAATCTTGGC
TCACTGCAATCTCCGCCTCCTGGGTTCAAGCGATTCTCCTGCCTCAGCCTCCCGAGTTGTTGGGATTCCA
GGCATGCATGACCAGGCTCAGCTAATTTTTGTTTTTTTGGTAGAGACGGGGTTTCACCATATTGGCCAGG
CTGGTCTCCAACTCCTAATCTCAGGTGATCTACCCACCTTGGCCTCCCAAATTGCTGGGATTACAGGCGT
GAACCACTGCTCCCTTCCCTGTCCTTCTGATTTTGTAGGTAACCACGTGCGGACCGAGCGGCCGCAGGAA
CCCCTAGTGATGGAGTTGGCCACTCCCTCTCTGCGCGCTCGCTCGCTCACTGAGGCCGGGCGACCAAAGG
TCGCCCGACGCCCGGGCTTTGCCCGGGCGGCCTCAGTGAGCGAGCGAGCGCGCAGCTGCCTGCAGGGGCG
CCTGATGCGGTATTTTCTCCTTACGCATCTGTGCGGTATTTCACACCGCATA
[142 nt withheld, positions 4043-4184]
C
[141 nt withheld, positions 4186-4326]
CCTTTGACGTTGGAGTCCACGTTCTTT
[37 nt withheld, positions 4354-4390]
ACCCTATCTCGGGCTATTCTTTTGATTTATAAGGGATTTTGCCGATTTCGGCCTATTGGTTAAAAAATGA
GCTGATTTAACAAAAATTTAACGCGAATTTTAACAAAATATTAACGTTTACAATTTTATGGTGCACTCTC
AGTACAATCTGCTCTGATGCCGCATAGTTAAGCCAGCCCCGACACCCGCCAACACCCGCTGACGCGCCCT
GACGGGCTTGTCTGCTCCCGGCATCCGCTTACAGACAAGCTGTGACCGTCTCCGGGAGCTGCATGTGTCA
GAGGTTTTCACCGTCATCACCGAAACGCGCGAGACGAAAGGGCCTCGTGATACGCCTATTTTTATAGGTT
AATGTCATGATAATAATGGTTTCTTAGACGTCAGGTGGCACTTTTCGGGGAAATGTGCGCGGAACCCCTA
TTTGTTTATTTTTCTAAATACATTCAAATATGTATCCGCTCATGAGACAATAACCCTGATAAATGCTTCA
ATAATATTGAAAAAGGAAGAGTATGAGTATTCAACATTTCCGTGTCGCCCTTATTCCCTTTTTTGCGGCA
TTTTGCCTTCCTGTTTTTGCTCACCCAGAAACGCTGGTGAAAGTAAAAGATGCTGAAGATCAGTTGGGTG
CACGAGTGGGTTACATCGAACTGGATCTCAACAGCGGTAAGATCCTTGAGAGTTTTCGCCCCGAAGAACG
TTTTCCAATGATGAGCACTTTTAAAGTTCTGCTATGTGGCGCGGTATTATCCCGTATTGACGCCGGGCAA
GAGCAACTCGGTCGCCGCATACACTATTCTCAGAATGACTTGGTTGAGTACTCACCAGTCACAGAAAAGC
ATCTTACGGATGGCATGACAGTAAGAGAATTATGCAGTGCTGCCATAACCATGAGTGATAACACTGCGGC
CAACTTACTTCTGACAACGATCGGAGGACCGAAGGAGCTAACCGCTTTTTTGCACAACATGGGGGATCAT
GTAACTCGCCTTGATCGTTGGGAACCGGAGCTGAATGAAGCCATACCAAACGACGAGCGTGACACCACGA
TGCCTGTAGCAATGGCAACAACGTTGCGCAAACTATTAACTGGCGAACTACTTACTCTAGCTTCCCGGCA
ACAATTAATAGACTGGATGGAGGCGGATAAAGTTGCAGGACCACTTCTGCGCTCGGCCCTTCCGGCTGGC
TGGTTTATTGCTGATAAATCTGGAGCCGGTGAGCGTGGGTCTCGCGGTATCATTGCAGCACTGGGGCCAG
ATGGTAAGCCCTCCCGTATCGTAGTTATCTACACGACGGGGAGTCAGGCAACTATGGATGAACGAAATAG
ACAGATCGCTGAGATAGGTGCCTCACTGATTAAGCATTGGTAACTGTCAGACCAAGTTTACTCATATATA
CTTTAGATTGATTTAAAACTTCATTTTTAATTTAAAAGGATCTAGGTGAAGATCCTTTTTGATAATCTCA
TGACCAAAATCCCTTAACGTGAGTTTTCGTTCCACTGAGCGTCAGACCCCGTAGAAAAGATCAAAGGATC
TTCTTGAGATCCTTTTTTTCTGCGCGTAATCTGCTGCTTGCAAACAAAAAAACCACCGCTACCAGCGGTG
GTTTGTTTGCCGGATCAAGAGCTACCAACTCTTTTTCCGAAGGTAACTGGCTTCAGCAGAGCGCAGATAC
CAAATACTGTCCTTCTAGTGTAGCCGTAGTTAGGCCACCACTTCAAGAACTCTGTAGCACCGCCTACATA
CCTCGCTCTGCTAATCCTGTTACCAGTGGCTGCTGCCAGTGGCGATAAGTCGTGTCTTACCGGGTTGGAC
TCAAGACGATAGTTACCGGATAAGGCGCAGCGGTCGGGCTGAACGGGGGGTTCGTGCACACAGCCCAGCT
TGGAGCGAACGACCTACACCGAACTGAGATACCTACAGCGTGAGCTATGAGAAAGCGCCACGCTTCCCGA
AGGGAGAAAGGCGGACAGGTATCCGGTAAGCGGCAGGGTCGGAACAGGAGAGCGCACGAGGGAGCTTCCA
GGGGGAAACGCCTGGTATCTTTATAGTCCTGTCGGGTTTCGCCACCTCTGACTTGAGCGTCGATTTTTGT
GATGCTCGTCAGGGGGGCGGAGCCTATGGAAAAACGCCAGCAACGCGGCCTTTTTACGGTTCCTGGCCTT
TTGCTGGCCTTTTGCTCACATGT
