Features (pLannotate 1.2.2; 18 found; start..end, strand, type, name):
     12..39      +  repeat_region  AAV2 ITR (fragment): inverted terminal repeat of adeno-associated virus serotype 2 inverted
     68..95      +  repeat_region  AAV2 ITR (fragment): inverted terminal repeat of adeno-associated virus serotype 2 inverted
    158..224     +  CDS            small t antigen (fragment): SV40 (simian virus 40) small t antigen
    231..1409    +  promoter       EF-1α promoter: strong constitutive promoter for human elongation factor EF-1α
   1437..1493    +  CDS            calmodulin-binding peptide: calmodulin-binding peptide from avian smooth muscle myosin light chain kinase
   1499..2225    +  CDS            HyPerRed (fragment): red fluorescent genetically encoded indicator for H2O2 ()
   2232..2582    +  CDS            CALMA_ARBPU (fragment): Experimental evidence at protein level: Swiss-Prot protein existence level 1. Calmodulin mediates the control of a large number of enzymes, ion channels and other proteins by Ca(2+). Among the enzymes to be stimulated by the calmodulin-Ca(2+) complex are a number of protein kinases and phosphatases. From Arbacia punctulata (Punctuate sea urchin).
   2674..2700    +  misc_feature   MCS (fragment): pBluescript multiple cloning site
   2700..3288    +  misc_feature   WPRE: woodchuck hepatitis virus posttranscriptional regulatory element
   3320..3796    +  polyA_signal   hGH poly(A) signal: human growth hormone polyadenylation signal
   3836..3976    +  repeat_region  AAV2 ITR: inverted terminal repeat of adeno-associated virus serotype 2 inverted
   3981..4032    -  misc_feature   bom (fragment): basis of mobility region from pBR322
   4051..4506    +  rep_origin     f1 ori (sequence partly withheld): f1 bacteriophage origin of replication; arrow indicates direction of (+) strand synthesis
   4507..4556    -  misc_feature   bom (fragment): basis of mobility region from pBR322
   4658..4693    -  CDS            rop (fragment): Rop protein, which maintains plasmids at low copy number; rop
   4788..4892    +  promoter       AmpR promoter: bla
   4893..5753    +  CDS            AmpR: β-lactamase; bla; confers resistance to ampicillin, carbenicillin, and related antibiotics
   5924..6512    +  rep_origin     ori: high-copy-number ColE1/pMB1/pBR322/pUC origin of replication
>Addgene plasmid #137125 | pAAV-Ef1a-sRGECO | addgene full sequence | sequence record 272666 | Addgene NGS Result
CCTGCAGGCAGCTGCGCGCTCGCTCGCTCACTGAGGCCGCCCGGGCGTCGGGCGACCTTTGGTCGCCCGG
CCTCAGTGAGCGAGCGAGCGCGCAGAGAGGGAGTGGCCAACTCCATCACTAGGGGTTCCTGCGGCCGCAC
GCGTAAGCTTTGCAAAGATGGATAAAGTTTTAAACAGAGAGGAATCTTTGCAGCTAATGGACCTTCTAGG
TCTTGAAAGGAGTGGGAATTGGCTCCGGTGCCCGTCAGTGGGCAGAGCGCACATCGCCCACAGTCCCCGA
GAAGTTGGGGGGAGGGGTCGGCAATTGAACCGGTGCCTAGAGAAGGTGGCGCGGGGTAAACTGGGAAAGT
GATGTCGTGTACTGGCTCCGCCTTTTTCCCGAGGGTGGGGGAGAACCGTATATAAGTGCAGTAGTCGCCG
TGAACGTTCTTTTTCGCAACGGGTTTGCCGCCAGAACACAGGTAAGTGCCGTGTGTGGTTCCCGCGGGCC
TGGCCTCTTTACGGGTTATGGCCCTTGCGTGCCTTGAATTACTTCCACCTGGCTGCAGTACGTGATTCTT
GATCCCGAGCTTCGGGTTGGAAGTGGGTGGGAGAGTTCGAGGCCTTGCGCTTAAGGAGCCCCTTCGCCTC
GTGCTTGAGTTGAGGCCTGGCCTGGGCGCTGGGGCCGCCGCGTGCGAATCTGGTGGCACCTTCGCGCCTG
TCTCGCTGCTTTCGATAAGTCTCTAGCCATTTAAAATTTTTGATGACCTGCTGCGACGCTTTTTTTCTGG
CAAGATAGTCTTGTAAATGCGGGCCAAGATCTGCACACTGGTATTTCGGTTTTTGGGGCCGCGGGCGGCG
ACGGGGCCCGTGCGTCCCAGCGCACATGTTCGGCGAGGCGGGGCCTGCGAGCGCGGCCACCGAGAATCGG
ACGGGGGTAGTCTCAAGCTGGCCGGCCTGCTCTGGTGCCTGGCCTCGCGCCGCCGTGTATCGCCCCGCCC
TGGGCGGCAAGGCTGGCCCGGTCGGCACCAGTTGCGTGAGCGGAAAGATGGCCGCTTCCCGGCCCTGCTG
CAGGGAGCTCAAAATGGAGGACGCGGCGCTCGGGAGAGCGGGCGGGTGAGTCACCCACACAAAGGAAAAG
GGCCTTTCCGTCCTCAGCCGTCGCTTCATGTGACTCCACGGAGTACCGGGCGCCGTCCAGGCACCTCGAT
TAGTTCTCGAGCTTTTGGAGTACGTCGTCTTTAGGTTGGGGGGAGGGGTTTTATGCGATGGAGTTTCCCC
ACACTGAGTGGGTGGAGACTGAAGTTAGGCCAGCTTGGCACTTGATGTAATTCTCCTTGGAATTTGCCCT
TTTTGAGTTTGGATCTTGGTTCATTCTCAAGCCTCAGACAGTGGTTCAAAGTTTTTTTCTTCCATTTCAG
GTGTCGTGAGGATCCGCCACCATGGTGGACTCATCACGTCGTAAGTGGAATAAGGCAGGTCACGCAGTCA
GAGCTATAGGTCGGCTGAGCTCACCCGTGGTTTCCGAGCGGATGTACCCCGAGGACGGCGCCCTGAAGAG
CGAGATCAAGAAGGGGCTGAGGCTGAAGGACGGCGGCCACTACGCCGCCGAGGTCAAGACCACCTACAAG
GCCAAGAAGCCCGTGCAGCTGCCCGGCGCCTACATCGTGGACATCAAGTTGGACATCGTGTCCCACAACG
AGGACTACACCATCGTGGAACAGTGCGAACGCGCCGAGGGCCGCCACTCCACCGGCGGCATGGACGAGCT
GTACAAGGGAGGTACAGGCGGGAGTCTGGTGAGCAAGGGCGAGGAGGATAACATGGCCATCATCAAGGAG
TTCATGCGCTTCAAGGTGCACATGGAGGGCTCCGTGAACGGCCACGAGTTCGAGATCGAGGGCGAGGGCG
AGGGCCGCCCCTACGAGGCCTTTCAGACCGCTAAGCTGAAGGTGACCAAGGGTGGCCCCCTGCCCTTCGC
CTGGGACATCCTGTCCCCTCAGTTCATGTACGGCTCCAAGGCCTACATTAAGCACCCAGCCGACATCCCC
GACTACTTCAAGCTGTCCTTCCCCGAGGGCTTCAGGTGGGACCGCGTGATGAACTTCGAGGACGGCGGCA
TTATTCACGTGAACCAGGACTCCTCCCTGCAGGACGGCGTATTCATCTACAAGGTGAAGCTGCGCGGCAC
CAACTTCCCCCCCGACGGCCCCGTAATGCAGAAGAAGACCATGGGCTGGGAGGCTACGCGTGACGACCTG
ACTGAAGAGCAGATCGCAGAATTTAAAGAGGCTTTCTCCCTATTTGACAAGGACGGGGATGGGACGATAA
CAACCAAGGAGCTTGGGACGGTGTTCCGATCGCTGGGGCAGAACCCCACAGAAGCAGAGCTGCAGGACAT
GATCAATGAAGTAGATGCCGACGGTGACGGCACATTCGACTTCCCTGAGTTCCTGACGATGATGGCAAGA
AAAATGAATGACACAGACAGTGAAGAGGAAATTCGCGAAGCGTTCCGCGTGTTTGATAAGGACGGCAATG
GCTACATCGGCGCAGCAGAGCTTCGCCACGTGATGACAGACCTTGGAGAGAAGTTAACAGATGAGGAGGT
TGATGAAATGATCAGGGTAGCAGACATCGATGGGGATGGTCAGGTAAACTACGAAGAGTTTGTACAAATG
ATGACAGCGAAGTAGGAATTCGATATCAAGCTTATCGATAATCAACCTCTGGATTACAAAATTTGTGAAA
GATTGACTGGTATTCTTAACTATGTTGCTCCTTTTACGCTATGTGGATACGCTGCTTTAATGCCTTTGTA
TCATGCTATTGCTTCCCGTATGGCTTTCATTTTCTCCTCCTTGTATAAATCCTGGTTGCTGTCTCTTTAT
GAGGAGTTGTGGCCCGTTGTCAGGCAACGTGGCGTGGTGTGCACTGTGTTTGCTGACGCAACCCCCACTG
GTTGGGGCATTGCCACCACCTGTCAGCTCCTTTCCGGGACTTTCGCTTTCCCCCTCCCTATTGCCACGGC
GGAACTCATCGCCGCCTGCCTTGCCCGCTGCTGGACAGGGGCTCGGCTGTTGGGCACTGACAATTCCGTG
GTGTTGTCGGGGAAATCATCGTCCTTTCCTTGGCTGCTCGCCTATGTTGCCACCTGGATTCTGCGCGGGA
CGTCCTTCTGCTACGTCCCTTCGGCCCTCAATCCAGCGGACCTTCCTTCCCGCGGCCTGCTGCCGGCTCT
GCGGCCTCTTCCGCGTCTTCGCCTTCGCCCTCAGACGAGTCGGATCTCCCTTTGGGCCGCCTCCCCGCAT
CGATACCGAGCGCTGCTCGAGAGATCTACGGGTGGCATCCCTGTGACCCCTCCCCAGTGCCTCTCCTGGC
CCTGGAAGTTGCCACTCCAGTGCCCACCAGCCTTGTCCTAATAAAATTAAGTTGCATCATTTTGTCTGAC
TAGGTGTCCTTCTATAATATTATGGGGTGGAGGGGGGTGGTATGGAGCAAGGGGCAAGTTGGGAAGACAA
CCTGTAGGGCCTGCGGGGTCTATTGGGAACCAAGCTGGAGTGCAGTGGCACAATCTTGGCTCACTGCAAT
CTCCGCCTCCTGGGTTCAAGCGATTCTCCTGCCTCAGCCTCCCGAGTTGTTGGGATTCCAGGCATGCATG
ACCAGGCTCAGCTAATTTTTGTTTTTTTGGTAGAGACGGGGTTTCACCATATTGGCCAGGCTGGTCTCCA
ACTCCTAATCTCAGGTGATCTACCCACCTTGGCCTCCCAAATTGCTGGGATTACAGGCGTGAACCACTGC
TCCCTTCCCTGTCCTTCTGATTTTGTAGGTAACCACGTGCGGACCGAGCGGCCGCAGGAACCCCTAGTGA
TGGAGTTGGCCACTCCCTCTCTGCGCGCTCGCTCGCTCACTGAGGCCGGGCGACCAAAGGTCGCCCGACG
CCCGGGCTTTGCCCGGGCGGCCTCAGTGAGCGAGCGAGCGCGCAGCTGCCTGCAGGGGCGCCTGATGCGG
TATTTTCTCCTTACGCATCTGTGCGGTATTTCACACCGCATA
[95 nt withheld, positions 4033-4127]
T
[46 nt withheld, positions 4129-4174]
C
[141 nt withheld, positions 4176-4316]
CCTTTGACGTTGGAGTCCACGTTCTTT
[37 nt withheld, positions 4344-4380]
ACTCTATCTCGGGCTATTCTTTTGATTTATAAGGGATTTTGCCGATTTCGGTCTATTGGTTAAAAAATGA
GCTGATTTAACAAAAATTTAACGCGAATTTTAACAAAATATTAACGTTTACAATTTTATGGTGCACTCTC
AGTACAATCTGCTCTGATGCCGCATAGTTAAGCCAGCCCCGACACCCGCCAACACCCGCTGACGCGCCCT
GACGGGCTTGTCTGCTCCCGGCATCCGCTTACAGACAAGCTGTGACCGTCTCCGGGAGCTGCATGTGTCA
GAGGTTTTCACCGTCATCACCGAAACGCGCGAGACGAAAGGGCCTCGTGATACGCCTATTTTTATAGGTT
AATGTCATGATAATAATGGTTTCTTAGACGTCAGGTGGCACTTTTCGGGGAAATGTGCGCGGAACCCCTA
TTTGTTTATTTTTCTAAATACATTCAAATATGTATCCGCTCATGAGACAATAACCCTGATAAATGCTTCA
ATAATATTGAAAAAGGAAGAGTATGAGTATTCAACATTTCCGTGTCGCCCTTATTCCCTTTTTTGCGGCA
TTTTGCCTTCCTGTTTTTGCTCACCCAGAAACGCTGGTGAAAGTAAAAGATGCTGAAGATCAGTTGGGTG
CACGAGTGGGTTACATCGAACTGGATCTCAACAGCGGTAAGATCCTTGAGAGTTTTCGCCCCGAAGAACG
TTTTCCAATGATGAGCACTTTTAAAGTTCTGCTATGTGGCGCGGTATTATCCCGTATTGACGCCGGGCAA
GAGCAACTCGGTCGCCGCATACACTATTCTCAGAATGACTTGGTTGAGTACTCACCAGTCACAGAAAAGC
ATCTTACGGATGGCATGACAGTAAGAGAATTATGCAGTGCTGCCATAACCATGAGTGATAACACTGCGGC
CAACTTACTTCTGACAACGATCGGAGGACCGAAGGAGCTAACCGCTTTTTTGCACAACATGGGGGATCAT
GTAACTCGCCTTGATCGTTGGGAACCGGAGCTGAATGAAGCCATACCAAACGACGAGCGTGACACCACGA
TGCCTGTAGCAATGGCAACAACGTTGCGCAAACTATTAACTGGCGAACTACTTACTCTAGCTTCCCGGCA
ACAATTAATAGACTGGATGGAGGCGGATAAAGTTGCAGGACCACTTCTGCGCTCGGCCCTTCCGGCTGGC
TGGTTTATTGCTGATAAATCTGGAGCCGGTGAGCGTGGGTCTCGCGGTATCATTGCAGCACTGGGGCCAG
ATGGTAAGCCCTCCCGTATCGTAGTTATCTACACGACGGGGAGTCAGGCAACTATGGATGAACGAAATAG
ACAGATCGCTGAGATAGGTGCCTCACTGATTAAGCATTGGTAACTGTCAGACCAAGTTTACTCATATATA
CTTTAGATTGATTTAAAACTTCATTTTTAATTTAAAAGGATCTAGGTGAAGATCCTTTTTGATAATCTCA
TGACCAAAATCCCTTAACGTGAGTTTTCGTTCCACTGAGCGTCAGACCCCGTAGAAAAGATCAAAGGATC
TTCTTGAGATCCTTTTTTTCTGCGCGTAATCTGCTGCTTGCAAACAAAAAAACCACCGCTACCAGCGGTG
GTTTGTTTGCCGGATCAAGAGCTACCAACTCTTTTTCCGAAGGTAACTGGCTTCAGCAGAGCGCAGATAC
CAAATACTGTTCTTCTAGTGTAGCCGTAGTTAGGCCACCACTTCAAGAACTCTGTAGCACCGCCTACATA
CCTCGCTCTGCTAATCCTGTTACCAGTGGCTGCTGCCAGTGGCGATAAGTCGTGTCTTACCGGGTTGGAC
TCAAGACGATAGTTACCGGATAAGGCGCAGCGGTCGGGCTGAACGGGGGGTTCGTGCACACAGCCCAGCT
TGGAGCGAACGACCTACACCGAACTGAGATACCTACAGCGTGAGCTATGAGAAAGCGCCACGCTTCCCGA
AGGGAGAAAGGCGGACAGGTATCCGGTAAGCGGCAGGGTCGGAACAGGAGAGCGCACGAGGGAGCTTCCA
GGGGGAAACGCCTGGTATCTTTATAGTCCTGTCGGGTTTCGCCACCTCTGACTTGAGCGTCGATTTTTGT
GATGCTCGTCAGGGGGGCGGAGCCTATGGAAAAACGCCAGCAACGCGGCCTTTTTACGGTTCCTGGCCTT
TTGCTGGCCTTTTGCTCACATGT
