>Addgene plasmid #137125 | pAAV-Ef1a-sRGECO | depositor partial sequence | sequence record 264971 | Promoter through WPRE
AAGCTTTGCAAAGATGGATAAAGTTTTAAACAGAGAGGAATCTTTGCAGCTAATGGACCTTCTAGGTCTT
GAAAGGAGTGGGAATTGGCTCCGGTGCCCGTCAGTGGGCAGAGCGCACATCGCCCACAGTCCCCGAGAAG
TTGGGGGGAGGGGTCGGCAATTGAACCGGTGCCTAGAGAAGGTGGCGCGGGGTAAACTGGGAAAGTGATG
TCGTGTACTGGCTCCGCCTTTTTCCCGAGGGTGGGGGAGAACCGTATATAAGTGCAGTAGTCGCCGTGAA
CGTTCTTTTTCGCAACGGGTTTGCCGCCAGAACACAGGTAAGTGCCGTGTGTGGTTCCCGCGGGCCTGGC
CTCTTTACGGGTTATGGCCCTTGCGTGCCTTGAATTACTTCCACTGGCTGCAGTACGTGATTCTTGATCC
CGAGCTTCGGGTTGGAAGTGGGTGGGAGAGTTCGAGGCCTTGCGCTTAAGGAGCCCCTTCGCCTCGTGCT
TGAGTTGAGGCCTGGCCTGGGCGCTGGGGCCGCCGCGTGCGAATCTGGTGGCACCTTCGCGCCTGTCTCG
CTGCTTTCGATAAGTCTCTAGCCATTTAAAATTTTTGATGACCTGCTGCGACGCTTTTTTTCTGGCAAGA
TAGTCTTGTAAATGCGGGCCAAGATCTGCACACTGGTATTTCGGTTTTTGGGGCCGCGGGCGGCGACGGG
GCCCGTGCGTCCCAGCGCACATGTTCGGCGAGGCGGGGCCTGCGAGCGCGGCCACCGAGAATCGGACGGG
GGTAGTCTCAAGCTGGCCGGCCTGCTCTGGTGCCTGGCCTCGCGCCGCCGTGTATCGCCCCGCCCTGGGC
GGCAAGGCTGGCCCGGTCGGCACCAGTTGCGTGAGCGGAAAGATGGCCGCTTCCCGGCCCTGCTGCAGGG
AGCTCAAAATGGAGGACGCGGCGCTCGGGAGAGCGGGCGGGTGAGTCACCCACACAAAGGAAAAGGGCCT
TTCCGTCCTCAGCCGTCGCTTCATGTGACTCCACGGAGTACCGGGCGCCGTCCAGGCACCTCGATTAGTT
CTCGAGCTTTTGGAGTACGTCGTCTTTAGGTTGGGGGGAGGGGTTTTATGCGATGGAGTTTCCCCACACT
GAGTGGGTGGAGACTGAAGTTAGGCCAGCTTGGCACTTGATGTAATTCTCCTTGGAATTTGCCCTTTTTG
AGTTTGGATCTTGGTTCATTCTCAAGCCTCAGACAGTGGTTCAAAGTTTTTTTCTTCCATTTCAGGTGTC
GTGAGGATCCGCCACCATGGTGGACTCATCACGTCGTAAGTGGAATAAGGCAGGTCACGCAGTCAGAGCT
ATAGGTCGGCTGAGCTCACCCGTGGTTTCCGAGCGGATGTACCCCGAGGACGGCGCCCTGAAGAGCGAGA
TCAAGAAGGGGCTGAGGCTGAAGGACGGCGGCCACTACGCCGCCGAGGTCAAGACCACCTACAAGGCCAA
GAAGCCCGTGCAGCTGCCCGGCGCCTACATCGTGGACATCAAGTTGGACATCGTGTCCCACAACGAGGAC
TACACCATCGTGGAACAGTGCGAACGCGCCGAGGGCCGCCACTCCACCGGCGGCATGGACGAGCTGTACA
AGGGAGGTACAGGCGGGAGTCTGGTGAGCAAGGGCGAGGAGGATAACATGGCCATCATCAAGGAGTTCAT
GCGCTTCAAGGTGCACATGGAGGGCTCCGTGAACGGCCACGAGTTCGAGATCGAGGGCGAGGGCGAGGGC
CGCCCCTACGAGGCCTTTCAGACCGCTAAGCTGAAGGTGACCAAGGGTGGCCCCCTGCCCTTCGCCTGGG
ACATCCTGTCCCCTCAGTTCATGTACGGCTCCAAGGCCTACATTAAGCACCCAGCCGACATCCCCGACTA
CTTCAAGCTGTCCTTCCCCGAGGGCTTCAGGTGGGACCGCGTGATGAACTTCGAGGACGGCGGCATTATT
CACGTGAACCAGGACTCCTCCCTGCAGGACGGCGTATTCATCTACAAGGTGAAGCTGCGCGGCACCAACT
TCCCCCCCGACGGCCCCGTAATGCAGAAGAAGACCATGGGCTGGGAGGCTACGCGTGACGACCTGACTGA
AGAGCAGATCGCAGAATTTAAAGAGGCTTTCTCCCTATTTGACAAGGACGGGGATGGGACGATAACAACC
AAGGAGCTTGGGACGGTGTTCCGATCGCTGGGGCAGAACCCCACAGAAGCAGAGCTGCAGGACATGATCA
ATGAAGTAGATGCCGACGGTGACGGCACATTCGACTTCCCTGAGTTCCTGACGATGATGGCAAGAAAAAT
GAATGACACAGACAGTGAAGAGGAAATTCGCGAAGCGTTCCGCGTGTTTGATAAGGACGGCAATGGCTAC
ATCGGCGCAGCAGAGCTTCGCCACGTGATGACAGACCTTGGAGAGAAGTTAACAGATGAGGAGGTTGATG
AAATGATCAGGGTAGCAGACATCGATGGGGATGGTCAGGTAAACTACGAAGAGTTTGTACAAATGATGAC
AGCGAAGTAGGAATTCGATATCAAGCTTATCGATAATCAACCTCTGGATTACAAAATTTGTGAAAGATTG
ACTGGTATTCTTAACTATGTTGCTCCTTTTACGCTATGTGGATACGCTGCTTTAATGCCTTTGTATCATG
CTATTGCTTCCCGTATGGCTTTCATTTTCTCCTCCTTGTATAAATCCTGGTTGCTGTCTCTTTATGAGGA
GTTGTGGCCCGTTGTCAGGCAACGTGGCGTGGTGTGCACTGTGTTTGCTGACGCAACCCCCACTGGTTGG
GGCATTGCCACCACCTGTCAGCTCCTTTCCGGGACTTTCGCTTTCCCCCTCCCTATTGCCACGGCGGAAC
TCATCGCCGCCTGCCTTGCCCGCTGCTGGACAGGGGCTCGGCTGTTGGGCACTGACAATTCCGTGGTGTT
GTCGGGGAAATCATCGTCCTTTCCTTGGCTGCTCGCCTATGTTGCCACCTGGATTCTGCGCGGGACGTCC
TTCTGCTACGTCCCTTCGGCCCTCAATCCAGCGGACCTTCCTTCCCGCGGCCTGCTGCCGGCTCTGCGGC
CTCTTCCGCGTCTTCGCCTTCGCCCTCAGACGAGTCGGATCTCCCTTTGGGCCGCCTCCCCGCATCGATA
CCG
